Addgene plasmid #205166: pAG1171 FIREmate-ECFP-Giantin
Purpose: Expresses FIREmate-ECFP-Giantin in mammalian cells
Depositing lab: Arnaud Gautier. Depositing organization: Sorbonne Université. Publication: A fluorogenic chemically induced dimerization technology for controlling, imaging and sensing protein proximity. Bottone S, Joliot O, Cakil ZV, El Hajji L, Rakotoarison LM, Boncompain G, Perez F, Gautier A. Nat Methods. 2023 Aug 28. doi: 10.1038/s41592-023-01988-8. PubMed 37640938.
Backbone
  Vector backbone: pIRES
  Backbone size w/o insert (bp): 4005
  Vector type: Mammalian Expression
  Selectable markers: Neomycin (select with G418)
Growth in bacteria
  Bacterial resistance: Kanamycin, 50 μg/mL
  Growth temperature: 37°C
  Growth strain: DH5alpha
  Copy number: High Copy
Gene/Insert
  Gene/Insert name: FIREmate-ECFP-Giantin
  Cloning method: Gibson Cloning
  Sequencing primers: 5′ cgcaaatgggcggtaggcgtg
Terms and licenses: Academic/Nonprofit Terms; Industry Terms: Not Available to Industry
How to cite: pAG1171 FIREmate-ECFP-Giantin was a gift from Arnaud Gautier (Addgene plasmid # 205166 ; http://n2t.net/addgene:205166 ; RRID:Addgene_205166)
