[The description below was written by a language model from this plasmid's Addgene catalogue record and pLannotate feature annotations shown in this document.]
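Description:
pAG1171 FIREmate-ECFP-Giantin is a 5,448 bp mammalian expression plasmid that drives a three-part fusion protein from the human cytomegalovirus immediate-early enhancer and promoter. The catalogue lists the backbone as pIRES, although no IRES element is annotated in the feature table. The layout instead resembles a simple CMV-driven fluorescent-protein fusion vector. It replicates in E. coli at high copy from a ColE1/pUC-type origin and also carries an f1 phage origin. A single NeoR/KanR (Tn5 aminoglycoside phosphotransferase) gene sits behind tandem bacterial (bla) and SV40 early promoters and ends in an HSV TK polyadenylation signal. It therefore gives kanamycin resistance in bacteria and G418 selection in mammalian cells. The short hits to ble, bGH poly(A) and SV40 large T antigen are annotated only as fragments and are probably backbone remnants or sequence adjoining the SV40 poly(A) region.

The open reading frame begins with FIREmate, which the annotation tool recognises as a fragment related to the FAST family of fluorogen-binding tags derived from photoactive yellow protein. This is followed by the cyan fluorescent protein ECFP, a short remnant of a multiple cloning site, and a fragment of human GOLGB1 (giantin), a Golgi protein. The transcript terminates at an SV40 polyadenylation signal. The giantin segment presumably anchors the fusion at the Golgi, though the record does not state this. ECFP allows the fusion's location to be seen independently of any added ligand. According to the associated publication title, the construct belongs to a fluorogenic chemically induced dimerization system for controlling, imaging and sensing protein proximity. In that setting, it would plausibly serve as an organelle-localised partner to which a protein carrying the complementary domain can be recruited on fluorogen addition.
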