Features (pLannotate 1.2.2; 16 found; start..end, strand, type, name):
     61..364     +  enhancer       CMV enhancer: human cytomegalovirus immediate early enhancer
    365..568     +  promoter       CMV promoter: human cytomegalovirus (CMV) immediate early promoter
    613..958     +  CDS            Y-FAST (fragment): small protein tag, derived from photoactive yellow protein, that allows in vivo fluorescent labeling by addition of a cell-permeant fluorogen (Plamont et al., 2016)
    979..1695    +  CDS            ECFP: ECFP is a basic (constitutively fluorescent) cyan fluorescent protein published in 1996, derived from Aequorea victoria. It has low acid sensitivity.
   1696..1714    +  misc_feature   MCS (fragment): multiple cloning site
   1717..2103    +  CDS            GOLGB1 (fragment): GOGB1_HUMAN - Experimental evidence at protein level: Swiss-Prot protein existence level 1. May participate in forming intercisternal cross-bridges of the Golgi complex. From Homo sapiens (Human).
   2129..2213    +  CDS            large T antigen (fragment): large T antigen from SV40 (simian virus 40)
   2236..2357    +  polyA_signal   SV40 poly(A) signal: SV40 polyadenylation signal
   2391..2819    -  rep_origin     f1 ori (sequence partly withheld): f1 bacteriophage origin of replication; arrow indicates direction of (+) strand synthesis
   2846..2950    +  promoter       AmpR promoter: bla
   2952..3309    +  promoter       SV40 promoter: SV40 enhancer and early promoter
   3344..4138    +  CDS            NeoR/KanR: aminoglycoside phosphotransferase from Tn5; aph(3')-II (or nptII); confers resistance to neomycin, kanamycin, and G418 (Geneticin®)
   4159..4311    +  CDS            ble (fragment): BLE_KLEPN - Experimental evidence at protein level: Swiss-Prot protein existence level 1. Binding protein with a strong affinity to the bleomycin family of antibiotics. Binds to CL990; an antimitotic-antibiotic compound. From Klebsiella pneumoniae.
   4370..4417    +  polyA_signal   HSV TK poly(A) signal: herpes simplex virus thymidine kinase polyadenylation signal (Cole and Stacy, 1985)
   4508..4524    -  polyA_signal   bGH poly(A) signal (fragment): bovine growth hormone polyadenylation signal
   4746..5334    +  rep_origin     ori: high-copy-number ColE1/pMB1/pBR322/pUC origin of replication
>Addgene plasmid #205166 | pAG1171 FIREmate-ECFP-Giantin | addgene full sequence | sequence record 406784 | Addgene NGS Result
TAGTTATTAATAGTAATCAATTACGGGGTCATTAGTTCATAGCCCATATATGGAGTTCCGCGTTACATAA
CTTACGGTAAATGGCCCGCCTGGCTGACCGCCCAACGACCCCCGCCCATTGACGTCAATAATGACGTATG
TTCCCATAGTAACGCCAATAGGGACTTTCCATTGACGTCAATGGGTGGAGTATTTACGGTAAACTGCCCA
CTTGGCAGTACATCAAGTGTATCATATGCCAAGTACGCCCCCTATTGACGTCAATGACGGTAAATGGCCC
GCCTGGCATTATGCCCAGTACATGACCTTATGGGACTTTCCTACTTGGCAGTACATCTACGTATTAGTCA
TCGCTATTACCATGGTGATGCGGTTTTGGCAGTACATCAATGGGCGTGGATAGCGGTTTGACTCACGGGG
ATTTCCAAGTCTCCACCCCATTGACGTCAATGGGAGTTTGTTTTGGCACCAAAATCAACGGGACTTTCCA
AAATGTCGTAACAACTCCGCCCCATTGACGCAAATGGGCGGTAGGCGTGTACGGTGGGAGGTCTATATAA
GCAGAGCTGGTTTAGTGAACCGTCAGATCCGCTAGCGCTACCGGTCGCCACCATGGAGCATGTTGCCTTT
GGCAGTGAGGACATCGAGAACACTCTGGCCAATATGGACGACGAACAACTGGATAGGTTGGCCTTTGGCG
TAATTCAGCTCGATGGTGACGGGAATATCCTGCTGTACAATGCTGCTGAAGGGGACATCACTGGCAGAGA
TCCCAAACAGGTGATTGGGAAGAACTTCTTCAAGGATGTTGCACCTGGAACGGATACTCCCGAGTTTTAC
GGCAAATTCAAGGAAGGCGCAGCGTCAGGGAATCTGAACACCATGTTCGAATGGACGATACCGACAAGCA
GGGGACCAACCAAGGTCAAGGTGCACTTGAAGAAAGCCCTTTCCGGTGGTGCTAGTGGTGGTGCTAGTAT
GGTGAGCAAGGGCGAGGAGCTGTTCACCGGGGTGGTGCCCATCCTGGTCGAGCTGGACGGCGACGTAAAC
GGCCACAAGTTCAGCGTGTCCGGCGAGGGCGAGGGCGATGCCACCTACGGCAAGCTGACCCTGAAGTTCA
TCTGCACCACCGGCAAGCTGCCCGTGCCCTGGCCCACCCTCGTGACCACCCTGACCTGGGGCGTGCAGTG
CTTCAGCCGCTACCCCGACCACATGAAGCAGCACGACTTCTTCAAGTCCGCCATGCCCGAAGGCTACGTC
CAGGAGCGCACCATCTTCTTCAAGGACGACGGCAACTACAAGACCCGCGCCGAGGTGAAGTTCGAGGGCG
ACACCCTGGTGAACCGCATCGAGCTGAAGGGCATCGACTTCAAGGAGGACGGCAACATCCTGGGGCACAA
GCTGGAGTACAACTACATCAGCCACAACGTCTATATCACCGCCGACAAGCAGAAGAACGGCATCAAGGCC
AACTTCAAGATCCGCCACAACATCGAGGACGGCAGCGTGCAGCTCGCCGACCACTACCAGCAGAACACCC
CCATCGGCGACGGCCCCGTGCTGCTGCCCGACAACCACTACCTGAGCACCCAGTCCGCCCTGAGCAAAGA
CCCCAACGAGAAGCGCGATCACATGGTCCTGCTGGAGTTCGTGACCGCCGCCGGGATCACTCTCGGCATG
GACGAGCTGTACAAGTCCGGACTCAGATCTCGAGGAGAACCGCAGCAAAGCTTTTCTGAAGCTCAGCAGC
AGCTATGCAACACCAGACAGGAAGTGAATGAATTAAGGAAGCTGCTGGAAGAAGAACGAGACCAAAGAGT
GGCTGCTGAGAATGCTCTCTCTGTGGCCGAGGAGCAGATCAGACGGTTAGAGCACAGTGAATGGGACTCT
TCCCGGACTCCTATCATTGGCTCCTGTGGCACTCAGGAGCAGGCACTGTTAATAGATCTTACAAGCAACA
GTTGTCGAAGGACCCGGAGTGGCGTTGGATGGAAGCGAGTCCTGCGTTCACTCTGTCATTCACGGACCCG
AGTGCCACTTCTAGCAGCCATCTACTTTCTAATGATTCATGTCCTGCTCATTCTGTGTTTTACGGGCCAT
CTATAGGGATCCACCGGATCTAGATAACTGATCATAATCAGCCATACCACATTTGTAGAGGTTTTACTTG
CTTTAAAAAACCTCCCACACCTCCCCCTGAACCTGAAACATAAAATGAATGCAATTGTTGTTGTTAACTT
GTTTATTGCAGCTTATAATGGTTACAAATAAAGCAATAGCATCACAAATTTCACAAATAAAGCATTTTTT
TCACTGCATTCTAGTTGTGGTTTGTCCAAACTCATCAATGTATCTTAAGGCGTAAATTGTAAGCGTTAAT
ATTTTGTTAAAATTCGCGTTAAATTTTTGTTAAATCAGCTCATTTTTTAACCAATAGGCCGAAATCGGCA
AAATCCCTTATAAATCAAAAGAATAGACCGAGATAGGGT
[37 nt withheld, positions 2490-2526]
AAAGAACGTGGACTCCAACGTCAAAGG
[49 nt withheld, positions 2554-2602]
T
[91 nt withheld, positions 2604-2694]
G
[124 nt withheld, positions 2696-2819]
CAGGTGGCACTTTTCGGGGAAATGTGCGCGGAACCCCTATTTGTTTATTTTTCTAAATACATTCAAATAT
GTATCCGCTCATGAGACAATAACCCTGATAAATGCTTCAATAATATTGAAAAAGGAAGAGTCCTGAGGCG
GAAAGAACCAGCTGTGGAATGTGTGTCAGTTAGGGTGTGGAAAGTCCCCAGGCTCCCCAGCAGGCAGAAG
TATGCAAAGCATGCATCTCAATTAGTCAGCAACCAGGTGTGGAAAGTCCCCAGGCTCCCCAGCAGGCAGA
AGTATGCAAAGCATGCATCTCAATTAGTCAGCAACCATAGTCCCGCCCCTAACTCCGCCCATCCCGCCCC
TAACTCCGCCCAGTTCCGCCCATTCTCCGCCCCATGGCTGACTAATTTTTTTTATTTATGCAGAGGCCGA
GGCCGCCTCGGCCTCTGAGCTATTCCAGAAGTAGTGAGGAGGCTTTTTTGGAGGCCTAGGCTTTTGCAAA
GATCGATCAAGAGACAGGATGAGGATCGTTTCGCATGATTGAACAAGATGGATTGCACGCAGGTTCTCCG
GCCGCTTGGGTGGAGAGGCTATTCGGCTATGACTGGGCACAACAGACAATCGGCTGCTCTGATGCCGCCG
TGTTCCGGCTGTCAGCGCAGGGGCGCCCGGTTCTTTTTGTCAAGACCGACCTGTCCGGTGCCCTGAATGA
ACTGCAAGACGAGGCAGCGCGGCTATCGTGGCTGGCCACGACGGGCGTTCCTTGCGCAGCTGTGCTCGAC
GTTGTCACTGAAGCGGGAAGGGACTGGCTGCTATTGGGCGAAGTGCCGGGGCAGGATCTCCTGTCATCTC
ACCTTGCTCCTGCCGAGAAAGTATCCATCATGGCTGATGCAATGCGGCGGCTGCATACGCTTGATCCGGC
TACCTGCCCATTCGACCACCAAGCGAAACATCGCATCGAGCGAGCACGTACTCGGATGGAAGCCGGTCTT
GTCGATCAGGATGATCTGGACGAAGAGCATCAGGGGCTCGCGCCAGCCGAACTGTTCGCCAGGCTCAAGG
CGAGCATGCCCGACGGCGAGGATCTCGTCGTGACCCATGGCGATGCCTGCTTGCCGAATATCATGGTGGA
AAATGGCCGCTTTTCTGGATTCATCGACTGTGGCCGGCTGGGTGTGGCGGACCGCTATCAGGACATAGCG
TTGGCTACCCGTGATATTGCTGAAGAGCTTGGCGGCGAATGGGCTGACCGCTTCCTCGTGCTTTACGGTA
TCGCCGCTCCCGATTCGCAGCGCATCGCCTTCTATCGCCTTCTTGACGAGTTCTTCTGAGCGGGACTCTG
GGGTTCGAAATGACCGACCAAGCGACGCCCAACCTGCCATCACGAGATTTCGATTCCACCGCCGCCTTCT
ATGAAAGGTTGGGCTTCGGAATCGTTTTCCGGGACGCCGGCTGGATGATCCTCCAGCGCGGGGATCTCAT
GCTGGAGTTCTTCGCCCACCCTAGGGGGAGGCTAACTGAAACACGGAAGGAGACAATACCGGAAGGAACC
CGCGCTATGACGGCAATAAAAAGACAGAATAAAACGCACGGTGTTGGGTCGTTTGTTCATAAACGCGGGG
TTCGGTCCCAGGGCTGGCACTCTGTCGATACCCCACCGAGACCCCATTGGGGCCAATACGCCCGCGTTTC
TTCCTTTTCCCCACCCCACCCCCCAAGTTCGGGTGAAGGCCCAGGGCTCGCAGCCAACGTCGGGGCGGCA
GGCCCTGCCATAGCCTCAGGTTACTCATATATACTTTAGATTGATTTAAAACTTCATTTTTAATTTAAAA
GGATCTAGGTGAAGATCCTTTTTGATAATCTCATGACCAAAATCCCTTAACGTGAGTTTTCGTTCCACTG
AGCGTCAGACCCCGTAGAAAAGATCAAAGGATCTTCTTGAGATCCTTTTTTTCTGCGCGTAATCTGCTGC
TTGCAAACAAAAAAACCACCGCTACCAGCGGTGGTTTGTTTGCCGGATCAAGAGCTACCAACTCTTTTTC
CGAAGGTAACTGGCTTCAGCAGAGCGCAGATACCAAATACTGTTCTTCTAGTGTAGCCGTAGTTAGGCCA
CCACTTCAAGAACTCTGTATCACCGCCTACATACCTCGCTCTGCTAATCCTGTTACCAGTGGCTGCTGCC
AGTGGCGATAAGTCGTGTCTTACCGGGTTGGACTCAAGACGATAGTTACCGGATAAGGCGCAGCGGTCGG
GCTGAACGGGGGGTTCGTGCACACAGCCCAGCTTGGAGCGAACGACCTACACCGAACTGAGATACCTACA
GCGTGAGCTATGAGAAAGCGCCACGCTTCCCGAAGGGAGAAAGGCGGACAGGTATCCGGTAAGCGGCAGG
GTCGGAACAGGAGAGCGCACGAGGGAGCTTCCAGGGGGAAACGCCTGGTATCTTTATAGTCCTGTCGGGT
TTCGCCACCTCTGACTTGAGCGTCGATTTTTGTGATGCTCGTCAGGGGGGCGGAGCCTATGGAAAAACGC
CAGCAACGCGGCCTTTTTACGGTTCCTGGCCTTTTGCTGGCCTTTTGCTCACATGTTCTTTCCTGCGTTA
TCCCCTGATTCTGTGGATAACCGTATTACCGCCATGCAT
